Addgene plasmid #248096: pNDMS239
Purpose: mScarlet-I fluorescent reporter for synthetic Mesorhizobium nifH promoter
Depositing lab: Barney Geddes. Depositing organization: North Dakota State University.
Backbone
  Vector backbone: pNDGG004 (Addgene #231317)
  Backbone manufacturer: Barney Geddes
  Vector type: Bacterial Expression
Growth in bacteria
  Bacterial resistance: Tetracycline, 10 μg/mL
  Growth temperature: 37°C
  Growth strain: DH5alpha
  Copy number: High Copy
Gene/Insert
  Gene/Insert name: mScarlet-I
  Promoter: Meso_PsnifH
  Cloning method: Golden Gate
  Sequencing primers: 5′ NA; 3′ NA
Resource information
  A portion of this plasmid was derived from a plasmid made by: CIDAR MoClo BEVA2.0 Plasmid-ID
Terms and licenses: Academic/Nonprofit Terms; Industry Terms: Not Available to Industry
How to cite: pNDMS239 was a gift from Barney Geddes (Addgene plasmid # 248096 ; http://n2t.net/addgene:248096 ; RRID:Addgene_248096)
