[The description below was written by a language model from this plasmid's Addgene catalogue record and pLannotate feature annotations shown in this document.]
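Description:
pNDMS239 is a 7.4 kb broad-host-range bacterial expression plasmid that serves as a red fluorescent reporter for a synthetic Mesorhizobium nifH promoter. It was assembled by Golden Gate cloning into the pNDGG004 backbone, and part of it derives from the CIDAR MoClo/BEVA2.0 modular vector parts. Replication relies on the pBBR1 oriV together with its cognate Rep protein, a pair that functions across many Gram-negative species. An incP oriT allows the plasmid to be mobilised by conjugation from E. coli into hosts such as rhizobia when transfer functions are supplied in trans. Selection is by tetracycline, conferred by the tetA efflux pump with its divergently encoded TetR regulator. The catalogue lists the plasmid as high copy in DH5alpha.

The backbone also carries an RK2-type par stability region. This comprises the parDE toxin-antitoxin pair, which eliminates plasmid-free segregants through post-segregational killing, and the annotated parA and parB partition-related genes. Such a module helps the plasmid persist without antibiotic selection, which would be useful for a reporter followed in environments where antibiotic cannot be applied, although the record does not state this intent.

The payload is the coding sequence for mScarlet-I, a rapidly maturing monomeric red fluorescent protein, followed by the lambda t0 terminator. An rrnB T1 terminator lies upstream of the cassette in the opposite orientation. The catalogue names the promoter as Meso_PsnifH, but the automated feature table does not annotate it; it presumably occupies the unannotated interval just upstream of mScarlet-I. Because nifH encodes a nitrogenase component, red fluorescence is meant to report activity of this synthetic nitrogen-fixation promoter, though the record gives no details of its design or inducing conditions.
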