Features (pLannotate 1.2.2; 12 found; start..end, strand, type, name):
    140..248     +  oriT           oriT: incP origin of transfer
    259..921     -  CDS            pBBR1 Rep: replication protein for the broad-host-range plasmid pBBR1 from Bordetella bronchiseptica
    922..1693    -  rep_origin     pBBR1 oriV: replication origin of the broad-host-range plasmid pBBR1 from Bordetella bronchiseptica; requires the pBBR1 Rep protein for replication
   1895..2203    -  CDS            parE: PARE_ECOLX - Experimental evidence at protein level: Swiss-Prot protein existence level 1. Toxin component of a type II toxin-antitoxin (TA) system involved in plasmid partition. Acts by inhibiting DNA gyrase, converting supercoiled plasmid DNA into a singly cleaved linear form in an ATP-dependent fashion. To do so it probably interacts with one of the gyrase subunits. Gyrase inhibition is prevented by antitoxin ParD, and is reversed in vitro by incubation with ParD. In cells that have lost the plasmid filamentation and growth inhibition occur; this is suppressed when ParD is supplied in trans
   2203..2451    -  CDS            parD: PARD_ECOLX - Experimental evidence at protein level: Swiss-Prot protein existence level 1. Antitoxin component of a type II toxin-antitoxin (TA) system involved in plasmid partition. Inhibits the anti-DNA gyrase activity of toxin ParE; reverses and restores gyrase catalytic activity in vitro. The parDE operon alone is capable of stabilizing an RK2-derived minireplicon under defined growth conditions in several different Gram- negative bacteria. It does so by the post-segregational killing (PSK) of plasmid-free cells, also referred to as a plasmid addiction system. Binds its own promoter, autor
   2580..3422    +  CDS            parB: PARB4_ECOLX - Protein predicted: Swiss-Prot protein existence level 4. Involved in plasmid partition. From Escherichia coli.
   3386..4042    +  CDS            parA: PARA4_ECOLX - Protein inferred from homology: Swiss-Prot protein existence level 3. Involved in plasmid partition. From Escherichia coli.
   4202..4288    -  terminator     rrnB T1 terminator: Escherichia coli rrnB; transcription terminator T1 from the E. coli rrnB gene
   4609..5304    +  CDS            mScarlet-I: mScarlet-I is a basic (constitutively fluorescent) red fluorescent protein published in 2016, derived from synthetic construct. It is reported to be a rapidly-maturing monomer with moderate acid sensitivity.
   5383..5477    +  terminator     lambda t0 terminator: transcription terminator from phage lambda
   5486..6136    -  CDS            TetR: tetracycline resistance regulatory protein; tetR
   6242..7441    +  CDS            TcR: tetracycline efflux protein; tetA; confers resistance to tetracycline
>Addgene plasmid #248096 | pNDMS239 | addgene full sequence | sequence record 495375 | Addgene NGS Result
ACTACTTTTCCGCTGCATAACCCTGCTTCGGGGTCATTATAGCGATTTTTTCGGTATATCCATCCTTTTT
CGCACGATATACAGGATTTTGCCAAAGGGTTCGTGTAGACTTTCCTTGGTGTATCCAACGGCGTCAGCCG
GGCAGGATAGGTGAAGTAGGCCCACCCGCGAGCGGGTGTTCCTTCTTCACTGTCCCTTATTCGCACCTGG
CGGTGCTCAACGGGAATCCTGCTCTGCGAGGCTGGCCGTAGGCCGGCCCTACCGGCGCGGCAGCGTTACC
CGTGTCGGCGGCTCCAACGGCTCGCCATCGTCCAGAAAACACGGCTCATCGGGCATCGGCAGGCGCTGCT
GCCCGCGCCGTTCCCATTCCTCCGTTTCGGTCAAGGCTGGCAGGTCTGGTTCCATGCCCGGAATGCCGGG
CTGGCTGGGCGGCTCCTCGCCGGGGCCGGTCGGTAGTTGCTGCTCGCCCGGATACAGGGTCGGGATGCGG
CGCAGGTCGCCATGCCCCAACAGCGATTCGTCCTGGTCGTCGTGATCAACCACCACGGCGGCACTGAACA
CCGACAGGCGCAACTGGTCGCGGGGCTGGCCCCACGCCACGCGGTCATTGACCACGTAGGCCGACACGGT
GCCGGGGCCGTTGAGCTTCACGACGGAGATCCAGCGCTCGGCCACCAAGTCCTTGACTGCGTATTGGACC
GTCCGCAAAGAACGTCCGATGAGCTTGGAAAGAGTCTTTTGGCTGACCACCACGGCGTTCTGGTGGCCCA
TCTGCGCGACGAGGTGATGCAGCAGCATTGCCGCCGTGGGTTTCCTCGCAATAAGCCCGGCCCACGCCTC
ATGCGCTTTGCGTTCCGTTTGGACCCAGTGACCGGGCTTGTTCTTGGCTTGAATGCCGATTTCTCTGGAC
TGCGTGGCCATGCTTATCTCCATGCGGTAGGGGTGCCGCACGGTTGCGGCACCATGCGCAATCAGCTGCA
ACTTTTCGGCAGCGCGACAACAATTATGCGTTGCGTAAAAGTGGCAGTCAATTACAGATTTTCTTTAACC
TACGCAATGAGCTATTGCGGGGGGTGCCGCAATGAGCTGTTGCGTACCCCCCTTTTTTAAGTTGTTGATT
TTTAAGTCTTTCGCATTTCGCCCTATATCTAGTTCTTTGGTGCCCAAAGAAGGGCACCCCTGCGGGGTTC
CCCCACGCCTTCGGCGCGGCTCCCCCTCCGGCAAAAAGTGGCCCCTCCGGGGCTTGTTGATCGACTGCGC
GGCCTTCGGCCTTGCCCAAGGTGGCGCTGCCCCCTTGGAACCCCCGCACTCGCCGCCGTGAGGCTCGGGG
GGCAGGCGGGCGGGCTTCGCCCTTCGACTGCCCCCACTCGCATAGGCTTGGGTCGTTCCAGGCGCGTCAA
GGCCAAGCCGCTGCGCGGTCGCTGCGCGAGCCTTGACCCGCCTTCCTCTTGGTGTCCAACCGGCAAGCGA
AGCGCGCAGGCCGCAGGCCGGAGGCTTTTCCCCAGAGAAAATTAAAAAAATTGATGGGGCAAGGCCGCAG
GCCGCGCAGTTGGAGCCGGTGGGTATGTGGTCGAAGGCTGGGTAGCCGGTGGGCAATCCCTGTGGTCAAG
CTCGTGGGCAGGCGCAGCCTGTCCATCAGCTTGTCCAGCAGGGTTGTCCACGGGCCGAGCGAAGCGAGCC
AGCCGGTGGCCGCTCGCGGCCATCGTCCACATATCCACGGGCTGGCAAGGGAGCGCAGCGACCGCGCAGG
GCGAAGCCCGGAGAGCAAGCCCGTAGGGGGTTACTGCATGAGCTTGTGGAAGTGTGCTGAGCATAAATGA
TTCTCCTAGCTGTTCTTTGGGTAAGTACGCCATCAGGACGTTGTGAGTGGCGCGATTTTTAGCGGCTGAA
ATCAGCCCTTGAGCCTGTCGGCAAGTCGCGTCATGAGGTCCATGCGCTCATGCAGGATCGCCACGACCAA
CGCGGGTTCGCCCGCACGCGGCAGGCAAAAAACGTAGTGGTGTTCGCAGCGGGCCATCCGCAGCGCGGGA
AAGAGTTCGCTCATGTCCTTAAACGGGCCTTCGCCGGCGGCAAGCCTGGCTATGCCCTGTTCCAGCTTAG
CGATATAGCGGCGCACCTGCGCCGCGCCCCACTCCCGGCGCGTGTAGCGGATGATGCCGCGTAGATCGGC
TTCGGCCTCAGCCGTGAGGATGTAGGCCGTCAAGCGCGATCCCCGCTGAGTTCTTCATCAAGAATTTCGC
CGACGCTCTTGGTGGACACCTTGCCGGCAAGCCCATCGTTGATGCGGTTCCCCAGCATGGTTTTCAGTTC
CTGCCATGCCTGATCGGCATCAGCGTCACCGGGGAACAGACGTTCGAGGGCGTATTGCTTAATGGTCTTG
CCCTGCAAGGCGGCCAGGGCTTTCAGGCTCTGGTGCTGCTGGTCCGTCATGTCGATTGTCAGGCGGCTCA
TTGGATAACCTCCATAAAATACACGTAACCACATTAGCACATATGTGGGCGTGAGGCTACAGCGCGAGGC
GCATTAAGGTCGGGAAAATGCGCTAGGCGCATTTAAATTGCGTATTGCTGTAATGCGCCATGCCGGCTAG
ACTAGGCCCAAATGGGTATACCCAATTTGACCAAGGGGGACGCGATGAGGGCGGCCAAGCACTACCGACA
ACTTCTATCCATCGACTTCAACATCGAGGCGCTGGCCTTCGTGCCTGGACCCGACGGCACACGCGGCCGG
CGCATCCACGTCCTGGGGCGCGAGGTCCGCGACCGGCCCGGCCTGGTCGAGTACCTTTCGCCGGCGTTCG
GCTCGCGGGTGGCGCTGGACGGCTACTGCAAGGCCAATTTCGATGCAGTGCTGCACCTGGCGTACCCCGA
TCATCAGCAATGGGGCCACGCATGAAGCGCCGAAGCTACGCCATGCTGCGCGCCGCTGCCGCGCTGGCCG
TCCTGGTCGTTGCCTCGCCGGCATGGGCCGAGCTGCGCGGCGAGGTCGTGCGCATCATCGACGGCGACAC
CATCGACGTGCTGGTAGACAAGCAGCCGGTGCGCGTGCGCCTGGTGGACATTGACGCGCCGGAAAAGCGG
CAAGCCTTCGGCGAACGTGCGCGCCAGGCGCTGGCCGGCATGGTGTTCCGCCGGCACGTCCTGGTCGACG
AGAAGGACACCGACCGTTACGGCCGCACGCTGGGCACCGTCTGGGTCAACATGGAGCTGGCCAGCCGGCC
GCCGCAGCCGCGCAACGTCAACGCCGCGATGGTTCACCAGGGCATGGCGTGGGCCTATCGCTTCCACGGC
CGCGCGGCCGACCCTGAAATGCTGCGGCTCGAACAGGAGGCGCGAGGCAAGCGCGTCGGCCTCTGGTCCG
ATCCGCACGCCGTCGAGCCGTGGAAATGGCGACGCGAGAGCAACAACCGGAGGGACGAAGGTTGAAGGTC
GCCCGCATCTACCTGCGCGCCAGTACGGACGAGCAGAATCTTGAACGCCAGGAGAGCCTTGTAGCGGCCA
CGCGGGCCGCCGGGTACTACGTCGCCGGCATCTACCGCGAGAAGGCGTCCGGCGCACGCGCCGACCGGCC
CGAGCTGCTGCGCATGATCGCGGACCTGCAACCTGGTGAAGTCGTCGTTGCGGAGAAGATCGACCGCATC
AGCCGCTTGCCGTTGGCCGAGGCCGAGCGCCTGGTTGCGTCGATCCGGGCCAAAGGGGCCAAGCTGGCCG
TGCCTGGCGTGGTGGACCTGTCGGAGCTGGCCGCCGAGGCGAACGGAGTGGCGAAAATCGTTCTGGAATC
CGTCCAGGACATGCTTTTGAAGCTCGCCTTGCAGATGGCCCGCGACGACTACGAGGATCGGCGCGAGCGT
CAACGTCAGGGTGTCCAGTTGGCGAAGGCCGCCGGCCGCTACACCGGCCGCAAACGTGACGCCGGCATGC
ACGACCGCATCATCACGCTTCGCTCCGGCGGATCGAGCATTGCCAAGACGGCCAAGCTGGTCGGATGCAG
CCCGAGCCAGGTCAAACGAGTGTGGGCGGCCTGGAACGCGCAGCAGCAAAAATAAAGCCGGGCAGTGCCC
GGCTTTTCTCACCTTTTCGCGTCCCGCAGGGCCGCTGCGAGCGCCCTACCTAGATCCTCGCTTTCCCCCT
CGGTGTAGTCCGGCCAGGGCACGAAGGGCGCGGATGCGAACCTGTTGAGCAGGTCAGATCTAGGGCGGCG
GATTTGTCCTACTCAGGAGAGCGTTCACCGACAAACAACAGATAAAACGAAAGGCCCAGTCTTTCGACTG
AGCCTTTCGTTTTATTTGATGCCTGCCGAATTCGGATCCGGAGCGCAGCCAAAAACCTGGTCTGACTTAG
GACCATCCGCTTGAGCTCGACTCTCGCTGGATGGCACCCGACGTTTTGTGTCGGCTTTGTCGGGTCCGCT
ACACAGGCTTTTATGGGCCCGATCACTTGTTTTGCCACAAGCTAACTAGCTGGAAAGTAATGAAAAAATT
TCCTTTTGGTATCGGCCGGTCAAGTTGGCACGAGTCTTGAGATCCTTGGTGCGAGGCGGCAAGAGCTGCC
CATCGGCATTTATGTCGCGGGCAGCCGCGATGATAAGAACAAGGAAGGAAAAACTATAATGGTCAGTAAA
GGCGAAGCAGTTATCAAAGAGTTCATGCGCTTCAAAGTTCATATGGAAGGGTCGATGAACGGGCACGAAT
TTGAAATTGAAGGCGAAGGCGAAGGCCGCCCATATGAAGGGACCCAAACCGCAAAGCTTAAGGTTACTAA
AGGCGGTCCATTACCCTTTTCGTGGGACATTTTAAGCCCACAGTTTATGTACGGGAGTCGCGCTTTCATC
AAGCACCCTGCGGACATCCCAGATTACTACAAACAGTCTTTCCCCGAGGGGTTCAAGTGGGAGCGCGTGA
TGAACTTCGAGGATGGCGGAGCCGTGACGGTCACCCAAGATACCTCTTTGGAGGACGGTACGTTGATCTA
CAAAGTGAAATTGCGTGGCACGAATTTTCCACCTGATGGGCCTGTCATGCAGAAAAAGACAATGGGATGG
GAAGCTTCCACGGAGCGCCTTTACCCAGAGGACGGTGTTCTTAAAGGGGATATCAAAATGGCGCTGCGTC
TTAAAGATGGAGGCCGCTACCTGGCGGACTTCAAGACTACTTACAAGGCCAAAAAACCAGTGCAGATGCC
GGGTGCGTACAATGTAGATCGTAAATTAGATATTACAAGTCACAATGAAGATTACACGGTCGTAGAGCAG
TATGAGCGCAGTGAGGGGCGTCACTCTACGGGCGGTATGGACGAGTTATACAAGTAAAGGTCTAACGCAT
GAGAAAGCCCCCGGAAGATCACCTTCCGGGGGCTTTTTTATTGCGCCCTTGAGACGCTCTTGGACTCCTG
TTGATAGATCCAGTAATGACCTCAGAACTCCATCTGGATTTGTTCAGAACGCTCGGTTGCCGCCGGGCGT
TTTTTATTGGTGAGAATCCAGGCAATCAATCGTCACCCTTTCTCGGTCCTTCAACGTTCCTGACAACGAG
CCTCCTTTTCGCCAATCCATCGACAATCACCGCGAGTCCCTGCTCGAACGCTGCGTCCGGACCGGCTTCG
TCGAAGGCGTCTATCGCGGCCCGCAACAGCGGCGAGAGCGGAGCCTGTTCAACGGTGCCGCCGCGCTCGC
CGGCATCGCTGTCGCCGGCCTGCTCCTCAAGCACGGCCCCAACAGTGAAGTAGCTGATTGTCATCAGCGC
ATTGACGGCGTCCCCGGCCGAAAAACCCGCCTCGCAGAGGAAGCGAAGCTGCGCGTCGGCCGTTTCCATC
TGCGGTGCGCCCGGTCGCGTGCCGGCATGGATGCGCGCGCCATCGCGGTAGGCGAGCAGCGCCTGCCTGA
AGCTGCGGGCATTCCCGATCAGAAATGAGCGCCAGTCGTCGTCGGCTCTCGGCACCGAATGCGTATGATT
CTCCGCCAGCATGGCTTCGGCCAGTGCGTCGAGCAGCGCCCGCTTGTTCCTGAAGTGCCAGTAAAGCGCC
GGCTGCTGAACCCCCAACCGTTCCGCCAGTTTGCGTGTCGTCAGACCGTCTACGCCGACCTCGTTCAACA
GGTCCAGGGCGGCACGGATCACTGTATTCGGCTGCAACTTTGTCATGCTTGACACTTTATCACTGATAAA
CATAATATGTCCACCAACTTATCAGTGATAAAGAATCCGCGCGTTCAATCGGACCAGCGGAGGCTGGTCC
GGAGGCCAGACGTGAAACCCAACATACCCCTGATCGTAATTCTGAGCACTGTCGCGCTCGACGCTGTCGG
CATCGGCCTGATTATGCCGGTGCTGCCGGGCCTCCTGCGCGATCTGGTTCACTCGAACGACGTCACCGCC
CACTATGGCATTCTGCTGGCGCTGTATGCGTTGGTGCAATTTGCCTGCGCACCTGTGCTGGGCGCGCTGT
CGGATCGTTTCGGGCGGCGGCCAATCTTGCTCGTGTCGCTGGCCGGCGCCACTGTCGACTACGCCATCAT
GGCGACAGCGCCTTTCCTTTGGGTTCTCTATATCGGGCGGATCGTGGCCGGCATCACCGGGGCGACTGGG
GCGGTAGCCGGCGCTTATATTGCCGATATCACTGATGGCGATGAGCGCGCGCGGCACTTCGGCTTCATGA
GCGCCTGTTTCGGGTTCGGGATGGTCGCGGGACCTGTGCTCGGTGGGCTGATGGGCGGTTTCTCCCCCCA
CGCTCCGTTCTTCGCCGCGGCAGCCTTGAACGGCCTCAATTTCCTGACGGGCTGTTTCCTTTTGCCGGAG
TCGCACAAAGGCGAACGCCGGCCGTTACGCCGGGAGGCTCTCAACCCGCTCGCTTCGTTCCGGTGGGCCC
GGGGCATGACCGTCGTCGCCGCCCTGATGGCGGTGTTCTTCATCATGCAACTTGTCGGACAGGTGCCGGC
CGCGCTTTGGGTCATTTTCGGCGAGGATCGCTTTCACTGGGACGCGACCACGATCGGCATTTCGCTTGCC
GCATTTGGCATTCTGCATTCACTCGCCCAGGCAATGATCACCGGCCCTGTAGCCGCCCGGCTCGGCGAAA
GGCGGGCACTCATGCTCGGAATGATTGCCGACGGCACAGGCTACATCCTGCTTGCCTTCGCGACACGGGG
ATGGATGGCGTTCCCGATCATGGTCCTGCTTGCTTCGGGTGGCATCGGAATGCCGGCGCTGCAAGCAATG
TTGTCCAGGCAGGTGGATGAGGAACGTCAGGGGCAGCTGCAAGGCTCACTGGCGGCGCTCACCAGCCTGA
CCTCGATCGTCGGACCCCTCCTCTTCACGGCGATCTATGCGGCTTCTATAACAACGTGGAACGGGTGGGC
ATGGATTGCAGGCGCTGCCCTCTACTTGCTCTGCCTGCCGGCGCTGCGTCGCGGGCTTTGGAGCGGCGCA
GGGCAACGAGCCGATCGCTGA
